Addgene plasmid #167539: His-TEV-PRC1
Purpose: For expression of His6-TEV-PRC1 in bacteria.
Depositing lab: Tarun Kapoor. Depositing organization: Rockefeller University. Publication: Marking and measuring single microtubules by PRC1 and kinesin-4. Subramanian R, Ti SC, Tan L, Darst SA, Kapoor TM. Cell. 2013 Jul 18;154(2):377-90. doi: 10.1016/j.cell.2013.06.021. PubMed 23870126.
Backbone
  Vector backbone: pETDuet-1
  Backbone manufacturer: EMD Biosciences
  Backbone size w/o insert (bp): 5420
  Total vector size (bp): 7099
  Vector type: Bacterial Expression
Growth in bacteria
  Bacterial resistance: Ampicillin, 100 μg/mL
  Growth temperature: 37°C
  Growth strain: DH5alpha
  Growth instructions: IPTG inducible.
  Copy number: High Copy
Gene/Insert
  Gene/Insert name: PRC1
  Species: H. sapiens (human)
  Insert size (bp): 1863
  GenBank ID: NP_003972
  Entrez Gene: PRC1 (a.k.a. ASE1, MAP65)
  Promoter: T7
  Tag / fusion protein: His6 tag (N terminal on backbone)
  Cloning method: Restriction Enzyme; 5′ cloning site EcoR1 (not destroyed); 3′ cloning site XhoI (not destroyed)
  Sequencing primers: 5′ TAATACGACTCACTATAGGG; 3′ GCTAGTTATTGCTCAGCGG
Terms and licenses: Academic/Nonprofit Terms; Industry Terms: Not Available to Industry
How to cite: His-TEV-PRC1 was a gift from Tarun Kapoor (Addgene plasmid # 167539 ; http://n2t.net/addgene:167539 ; RRID:Addgene_167539)
