[The description below was written by a language model from this plasmid's Addgene catalogue record and pLannotate feature annotations shown in this document.]
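Description:
His-TEV-PRC1 is a bacterial expression plasmid built on the pETDuet-1 backbone for producing human PRC1 (protein regulator of cytokinesis 1, also known as ASE1/MAP65) in E. coli. It replicates from a ColE1/pBR322-type origin with the adjacent bom and rop elements. The catalogue lists it as high copy, although rop normally moderates copy number in this type of backbone. Selection is by ampicillin through the β-lactamase gene. An f1 origin is also present, along with short tetracycline-resistance gene fragments that are non-functional pBR322 remnants.

The roughly 1.86 kb PRC1 coding sequence was inserted between EcoRI and XhoI sites, downstream of a T7 promoter with an adjacent lac operator and the T7 gene 10 ribosome binding site. The plasmid carries its own lacI gene and promoter, so transcription is repressed until IPTG is added, and it requires a host supplying T7 RNA polymerase. According to the catalogue, the backbone contributes an N-terminal His6 tag. The feature table does not annotate this tag separately, but it does show a TEV protease recognition site immediately upstream of PRC1, which allows the tag to be removed after affinity purification. A partial S-tag annotation lies between the PRC1 coding sequence and the T7 terminator; the record does not indicate that it is part of the expressed protein. Only one T7 promoter is annotated, which suggests the cloning spanned both of the Duet vector's cloning sites.

PRC1 cross-links antiparallel microtubules and organises the spindle midzone during cytokinesis. The associated publication concerns PRC1 and kinesin-4 on single microtubules, so the plasmid is likely used to prepare purified recombinant PRC1 for in vitro biochemical and microtubule studies.
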