Features (pLannotate 1.2.2; 20 found; start..end, strand, type, name):
    419..496     -  promoter       lacI promoter: lacI
    504..783     -  CDS            TcR (fragment): tetracycline efflux protein; tet; confers resistance to tetracycline
    809..827     +  promoter       T7 promoter: promoter for bacteriophage T7 RNA polymerase
    828..852     +  protein_bind   lac operator: The lac repressor binds to the lac operator to inhibit transcription in E. coli. This inhibition can be relieved by adding lactose or isopropyl-β-D-thiogalactopyranoside (IPTG). lac repressor encoded by lacI
    867..889     +  RBS            RBS: efficient ribosome binding site from bacteriophage T7 gene 10 (Olins and Rangwala, 1989)
    965..985     +  CDS            TEV site: tobacco etch virus (TEV) protease recognition and cleavage site
    995..2854    +  CDS            PRC1: PRC1_HUMAN - Experimental evidence at protein level: Swiss-Prot protein existence level 1. Key regulator of cytokinesis that cross-links antiparrallel microtubules at an average distance of 35 nM. Essential for controlling the spatiotemporal formation of the midzone and successful cytokinesis. Required for KIF14 localization to the central spindle and midbody. Required to recruit PLK1 to the spindle. Stimulates PLK1 phosphorylation of RACGAP1 to allow recruitment of ECT2 to the central spindle. Acts as an oncogene for promoting bladder cancer cells proliferation, apoptosis inhibition and carci
   2870..2911    +  CDS            S-Tag (fragment): affinity and epitope tag derived from pancreatic ribonuclease A
   2941..2958    +  CDS            SET1 (fragment): solubility-enhancement tag derived from T7 phage gene 10B
   2966..3013    +  terminator     T7 terminator: transcription terminator for bacteriophage T7 RNA polymerase
   3050..3505    +  rep_origin     f1 ori (sequence partly withheld): f1 bacteriophage origin of replication; arrow indicates direction of (+) strand synthesis
   3620..4480    -  CDS            AmpR: β-lactamase; bla; confers resistance to ampicillin, carbenicillin, and related antibiotics
   4481..4573    -  promoter       AmpR promoter: bla
   4654..5242    +  rep_origin     ori: high-copy-number ColE1/pMB1/pBR322/pUC origin of replication
   5428..5567    -  misc_feature   bom: basis of mobility region from pBR322
   5669..5860    -  CDS            rop: Rop protein, which maintains plasmids at low copy number; rop
   5877..6257    +  CDS            YPB1_ECOLX: Protein predicted: Swiss-Prot protein existence level 4. From Escherichia coli.
   6319..6383    -  CDS            TcR (fragment): tetracycline efflux protein; tet; confers resistance to tetracycline
   6398..6419    -  protein_bind   CAP binding site: CAP binding activates transcription in the presence of cAMP. E. coli catabolite activator protein
   6432..418     -  CDS            lacI (across the origin): lac repressor; lacI; The lac repressor binds to the lac operator to inhibit transcription in E. coli. This inhibition can be relieved by adding lactose or isopropyl-β-D-thiogalactopyranoside (IPTG).
>Addgene plasmid #167539 | His-TEV-PRC1 | addgene full sequence | sequence record 332011 | Addgene NGS Result
AGGCAGCTTCCACAGCAATGGCATCCTGGTCATCCAGCGGATAGTTAATGATCAGCCCACTGACGCGTTG
CGCGAGAAGATTGTGCACCGCCGCTTTACAGGCTTCGACGCCGCTTCGTTCTACCATCGACACCACCACG
CTGGCACCCAGTTGATCGGCGCGAGATTTAATCGCCGCGACAATTTGCGACGGCGCGTGCAGGGCCAGAC
TGGAGGTGGCAACGCCAATCAGCAACGACTGTTTGCCCGCCAGTTGTTGTGCCACGCGGTTGGGAATGTA
ATTCAGCTCCGCCATCGCCGCTTCCACTTTTTCCCGCGTTTTCGCAGAAACGTGGCTGGCCTGGTTCACC
ACGCGGGAAACGGTCTGATAAGAGACACCGGCATACTCTGCGACATCGTATAACGTTACTGGTTTCACAT
TCACCACCCTGAATTGACTCTCTTCCGGGCGCTATCATGCCATACCGCGAAAGGTTTTGCGCCATTCGAT
GGTGTCCGGGATCTCGACGCTCTCCCTTATGCGACTCCTGCATTAGGAAGCAGCCCAGTAGTAGGTTGAG
GCCGTTGAGCACCGCCGCCGCAAGGAATGGTGCATGCAAGGAGATGGCGCCCAACAGTCCCCCGGCCACG
GGGCCTGCCACCATACCCACGCCGAAACAAGCGCTCATGAGCCCGAAGTGGCGAGCCCGATCTTCCCCAT
CGGTGATGTCGGCGATATAGGCGCCAGCAACCGCACCTGTGGCGCCGGTGATGCCGGCCACGATGCGTCC
GGCGTAGAGGATCGAGATCGATCTCGATCCCGCGAAATTAATACGACTCACTATAGGGGAATTGTGAGCG
GATAACAATTCCCCTCTAGAAATAATTTTGTTTAACTTTAAGAAGGAGATATACCATGGGCAGCAGCCAT
CACCATCATCACCACAGCCAGGATCCGAATTCGGATTACGATATCCCAACGACCGAAAACCTGTATTTTC
AGGGCGCGGCCGCAATGAGGAGAAGTGAGGTGCTGGCGGAGGAGTCCATAGTATGTCTGCAGAAAGCCCT
AAATCACCTTCGGGAAATATGGGAGCTAATTGGGATTCCAGAGGACCAGCGGTTACAAAGAACTGAGGTG
GTAAAGAAGCATATCAAGGAACTCCTGGATATGATGATTGCTGAAGAGGAAAGCCTGAAGGAAAGACTCA
TCAAAAGCATATCCGTCTGTCAGAAAGAGCTGAACACTCTGTGCAGCGAGTTACATGTTGAGCCATTTCA
GGAAGAAGGAGAGACAACCATCTTGCAACTAGAAAAAGATTTGCGCACCCAAGTGGAATTGATGCGAAAA
CAGAAAAAGGAGAGAAAACAGGAACTGAAGCTACTTCAAGAGCAAGATCAAGAACTGTGCGAAATTCTTT
GTATGCCCCACTATGATATTGACAGTGCCTCAGTGCCCAGCTTAGAAGAGCTGAACCAGTTCAGGCAACA
TGTGACAACTTTGAGGGAAACAAAGGCTTCTAGGCGTGAGGAGTTTGTCAGTATAAAGAGACAGATCATA
CTGTGTATGGAAGAATTAGACCACACCCCAGACACAAGCTTTGAAAGAGATGTGGTGTGTGAAGACGAAG
ATGCCTTTTGTTTGTCTTTGGAGAATATTGCAACACTACAAAAGTTGCTACGGCAGCTGGAAATGCAGAA
ATCACAAAATGAAGCAGTGTGTGAGGGGCTGCGTACTCAAATCCGAGAGCTCTGGGACAGGTTGCAAATA
CCTGAAGAAGAAAGAGAAGCTGTGGCCACCATTATGTCTGGGTCAAAGGCCAAGGTCCGGAAAGCGCTGC
AATTAGAAGTGGATCGGTTGGAAGAACTGAAAATGCAAAACATGAAGAAAGTGATTGAGGCAATTCGAGT
GGAGCTGGTTCAGTACTGGGACCAGTGCTTTTATAGCCAGGAGCAGAGACAAGCTTTTGCCCCTTTCTGT
GCTGAGGACTACACAGAAAGTCTGCTCCAGCTCCACGATGCTGAGATTGTGCGGTTAAAAAACTACTATG
AAGTTCACAAGGAACTCTTTGAAGGTGTCCAGAAGTGGGAAGAAACCTGGAGGCTTTTCTTAGAGTTTGA
GAGAAAAGCTTCAGATCCAAATCGATTTACAAACCGAGGAGGAAATCTTCTAAAAGAAGAAAAACAACGA
GCCAAGCTCCAGAAAATGCTGCCCAAGCTGGAAGAAGAGTTGAAGGCACGAATTGAATTGTGGGAACAGG
AACATTCAAAGGCATTTATGGTGAATGGGCAGAAATTCATGGAGTATGTGGCAGAACAATGGGAGATGCA
TCGATTGGAGAAAGAGAGAGCCAAGCAGGAAAGACAACTGAAGAACAAAAAACAGACAGAGACAGAGATG
CTGTATGGCAGCGCTCCTCGAACACCTAGCAAGCGGCGAGGACTGGCTCCCAATACACCGGGCAAAGCAC
GTAAGCTGAACACTACCACCATGTCCAATGCTACGGCCAATAGTAGCATTCGGCCTATCTTTGGAGGGAC
AGTCTACCACTCCCCCGTGTCTCGACTTCCTCCTTCTGGCAGCAAGCCAGTCGCTGCTTCCACCTGTTCA
GGGAAGAAAACACCCCGTACTGGCAGGCATGGAGCCAACAAGGAGAACCTGGAGCTCAACGGCAGCATCC
TGAGTGGTGGGTACCCTGGCTCGGCCCCCCTCCAGCGCAACTTCAGCATTAATTCTGTTGCCAGCACCTA
TTCTGAGTTTGCGAAGGATCCGTCCCTCTCTGACAGTTCCACTGTTGGGCTTCAGCGAGAACTTTCAAAG
GCTTCCAAATCTGATGCTACTTCTGGAATCCTCAATTCAACCAACATCCAGTCCTGACTCGAGTCTGGTA
AAGAAACCGCTGCTGCGAAATTTGAACGCCAGCACATGGACTCGTCTACTAGCGCAGCTTAATTAACCTA
GGCTGCTGCCACCGCTGAGCAATAACTAGCATAACCCCTTGGGGCCTCTAAACGGGTCTTGAGGGGTTTT
TTGCTGAAAGGAGGAACTATATCCGGATTGGCGAATGGG
[124 nt withheld, positions 3050-3173]
C
[91 nt withheld, positions 3175-3265]
A
[49 nt withheld, positions 3267-3315]
CCTTTGACGTTGGAGTCCACGTTCTTT
[37 nt withheld, positions 3343-3379]
ACCCTATCTCGGTCTATTCTTTTGATTTATAAGGGATTTTGCCGATTTCGGCCTATTGGTTAAAAAATGA
GCTGATTTAACAAAAATTTAACGCGAATTTTAACAAAATATTAACGTTTACAATTTCTGGCGGCACGATG
GCATGAGATTATCAAAAAGGATCTTCACCTAGATCCTTTTAAATTAAAAATGAAGTTTTAAATCAATCTA
AAGTATATATGAGTAAACTTGGTCTGACAGTTACCAATGCTTAATCAGTGAGGCACCTATCTCAGCGATC
TGTCTATTTCGTTCATCCATAGTTGCCTGACTCCCCGTCGTGTAGATAACTACGATACGGGAGGGCTTAC
CATCTGGCCCCAGTGCTGCAATGATACCGCGAGACCCACGCTCACCGGCTCCAGATTTATCAGCAATAAA
CCAGCCAGCCGGAAGGGCCGAGCGCAGAAGTGGTCCTGCAACTTTATCCGCCTCCATCCAGTCTATTAAT
TGTTGCCGGGAAGCTAGAGTAAGTAGTTCGCCAGTTAATAGTTTGCGCAACGTTGTTGCCATTGCTACAG
GCATCGTGGTGTCACGCTCGTCGTTTGGTATGGCTTCATTCAGCTCCGGTTCCCAACGATCAAGGCGAGT
TACATGATCCCCCATGTTGTGCAAAAAAGCGGTTAGCTCCTTCGGTCCTCCGATCGTTGTCAGAAGTAAG
TTGGCCGCAGTGTTATCACTCATGGTTATGGCAGCACTGCATAATTCTCTTACTGTCATGCCATCCGTAA
GATGCTTTTCTGTGACTGGTGAGTACTCAACCAAGTCATTCTGAGAATAGTGTATGCGGCGACCGAGTTG
CTCTTGCCCGGCGTCAATACGGGATAATACCGCGCCACATAGCAGAACTTTAAAAGTGCTCATCATTGGA
AAACGTTCTTCGGGGCGAAAACTCTCAAGGATCTTACCGCTGTTGAGATCCAGTTCGATGTAACCCACTC
GTGCACCCAACTGATCTTCAGCATCTTTTACTTTCACCAGCGTTTCTGGGTGAGCAAAAACAGGAAGGCA
AAATGCCGCAAAAAAGGGAATAAGGGCGACACGGAAATGTTGAATACTCATACTCTTCCTTTTTCAATCA
TGATTGAAGCATTTATCAGGGTTATTGTCTCATGAGCGGATACATATTTGAATGTATTTAGAAAAATAAA
CAAATAGGTCATGACCAAAATCCCTTAACGTGAGTTTTCGTTCCACTGAGCGTCAGACCCCGTAGAAAAG
ATCAAAGGATCTTCTTGAGATCCTTTTTTTCTGCGCGTAATCTGCTGCTTGCAAACAAAAAAACCACCGC
TACCAGCGGTGGTTTGTTTGCCGGATCAAGAGCTACCAACTCTTTTTCCGAAGGTAACTGGCTTCAGCAG
AGCGCAGATACCAAATACTGTCCTTCTAGTGTAGCCGTAGTTAGGCCACCACTTCAAGAACTCTGTAGCA
CCGCCTACATACCTCGCTCTGCTAATCCTGTTACCAGTGGCTGCTGCCAGTGGCGATAAGTCGTGTCTTA
CCGGGTTGGACTCAAGACGATAGTTACCGGATAAGGCGCAGCGGTCGGGCTGAACGGGGGGTTCGTGCAC
ACAGCCCAGCTTGGAGCGAACGACCTACACCGAACTGAGATACCTACAGCGTGAGCTATGAGAAAGCGCC
ACGCTTCCCGAAGGGAGAAAGGCGGACAGGTATCCGGTAAGCGGCAGGGTCGGAACAGGAGAGCGCACGA
GGGAGCTTCCAGGGGGAAACGCCTGGTATCTTTATAGTCCTGTCGGGTTTCGCCACCTCTGACTTGAGCG
TCGATTTTTGTGATGCTCGTCAGGGGGGCGGAGCCTATGGAAAAACGCCAGCAACGCGGCCTTTTTACGG
TTCCTGGCCTTTTGCTGGCCTTTTGCTCACATGTTCTTTCCTGCGTTATCCCCTGATTCTGTGGATAACC
GTATTACCGCCTTTGAGTGAGCTGATACCGCTCGCCGCAGCCGAACGACCGAGCGCAGCGAGTCAGTGAG
CGAGGAAGCGGAAGAGCGCCTGATGCGGTATTTTCTCCTTACGCATCTGTGCGGTATTTCACACCGCAAT
GGTGCACTCTCAGTACAATCTGCTCTGATGCCGCATAGTTAAGCCAGTATACACTCCGCTATCGCTACGT
GACTGGGTCATGGCTGCGCCCCGACACCCGCCAACACCCGCTGACGCGCCCTGACGGGCTTGTCTGCTCC
CGGCATCCGCTTACAGACAAGCTGTGACCGTCTCCGGGAGCTGCATGTGTCAGAGGTTTTCACCGTCATC
ACCGAAACGCGCGAGGCAGCTGCGGTAAAGCTCATCAGCGTGGTCGTGAAGCGATTCACAGATGTCTGCC
TGTTCATCCGCGTCCAGCTCGTTGAGTTTCTCCAGAAGCGTTAATGTCTGGCTTCTGATAAAGCGGGCCA
TGTTAAGGGCGGTTTTTTCCTGTTTGGTCACTGATGCCTCCGTGTAAGGGGGATTTCTGTTCATGGGGGT
AATGATACCGATGAAACGAGAGAGGATGCTCACGATACGGGTTACTGATGATGAACATGCCCGGTTACTG
GAACGTTGTGAGGGTAAACAACTGGCGGTATGGATGCGGCGGGACCAGAGAAAAATCACTCAGGGTCAAT
GCCAGCGCTTCGTTAATACAGATGTAGGTGTTCCACAGGGTAGCCAGCAGCATCCTGCGATGCAGATCCG
GAACATAATGGTGCAGGGCGCTGACTTCCGCGTTTCCAGACTTTACGAAACACGGAAACCGAAGACCATT
CATGTTGTTGCTCAGGTCGCAGACGTTTTGCAGCAGCAGTCGCTTCACGTTCGCTCGCGTATCGGTGATT
CATTCTGCTAACCAGTAAGGCAACCCCGCCAGCCTAGCCGGGTCCTCAACGACAGGAGCACGATCATGCT
AGTCATGCCCCGCGCCCACCGGAAGGAGCTGACTGGGTTGAAGGCTCTCAAGGGCATCGGTCGAGATCCC
GGTGCCTAATGAGTGAGCTAACTTACATTAATTGCGTTGCGCTCACTGCCCGCTTTCCAGTCGGGAAACC
TGTCGTGCCAGCTGCATTAATGAATCGGCCAACGCGCGGGGAGAGGCGGTTTGCGTATTGGGCGCCAGGG
TGGTTTTTCTTTTCACCAGTGAGACGGGCAACAGCTGATTGCCCTTCACCGCCTGGCCCTGAGAGAGTTG
CAGCAAGCGGTCCACGCTGGTTTGCCCCAGCAGGCGAAAATCCTGTTTGATGGTGGTTAACGGCGGGATA
TAACATGAGCTGTCTTCGGTATCGTCGTATCCCACTACCGAGATGTCCGCACCAACGCGCAGCCCGGACT
CGGTAATGGCGCGCATTGCGCCCAGCGCCATCTGATCGTTGGCAACCAGCATCGCAGTGGGAACGATGCC
CTCATTCAGCATTTGCATGGTTTGTTGAAAACCGGACATGGCACTCCAGTCGCCTTCCCGTTCCGCTATC
GGCTGAATTTGATTGCGAGTGAGATATTTATGCCAGCCAGCCAGACGCAGACGCGCCGAGACAGAACTTA
ATGGGCCCGCTAACAGCGCGATTTGCTGGTGACCCAATGCGACCAGATGCTCCACGCCCAGTCGCGTACC
GTCTTCATGGGAGAAAATAATACTGTTGATGGGTGTCTGGTCAGAGACATCAAGAAATAACGCCGGAACA
TTAGTGC
